>Addgene plasmid #78961 | PP259 | depositor full sequence | sequence record 147706 | PP259 sequence 5928 bps
TCTTCTCGTACGAGCTTGCTCCTGATCAGCCTATCTCGCAGCTGATGAATATCTTGTGGTAGGGGTTTGG
GAAAATCATTCGAGTTTGATGTTTTTCTTGGTATTTCCCACTCCTCTTCAGAGTACAGAAGATTAAGTGA
GACCTTCGTTTGTGCGGATCCCCCACACACCATAGCTTCAAAATGTTTCTACTCCTTTTTTACTCTTCCA
GATTTTCTCGGACTCCGCGCATCGCCGTACCACTTCAAAACACCCAAGCACAGCATACTAAATTTTCCCT
CTTTCTTCCTCTAGGGTGTCGTTAATTACCCGTACTAAAGGTTTGGAAAAGAAAAAAGAGACCGCCTCGT
TTCTTTTTCTTCGTCGAAAAAGGCAATAAAAATTTTTATCACGTTTCTTTTTCTTGAAATTTTTTTTTTT
AGTTTTTTTCTCTTTCAGTGACCTCCATTGATATTTAAGTTAATAAACGGTCTTCAATTTCTCAAGTTTC
AGTTTCATTTTTCTTGTTCTATTACAACTTTTTTTACTTCTTGTTCATTAGAAAGAAAGCATAGCAATCT
AATCTAAGGGGCGGTGTTGACAATTAATCATCGGCATAGTATATCGGCATAGTATAATACGACAAGGTGA
GGAACTAAACCATGGCCAAGTTGACCAGTGCCGTTCCGGTGCTCACCGCGCGCGACGTCGCCGGAGCGGT
CGAGTTCTGGACCGACCGGCTCGGGTTCTCCCGGGACTTCGTGGAGGACGACTTCGCCGGTGTGGTCCGG
GACGACGTGACCCTGTTCATCAGCGCGGTCCAGGACCAGGTGGTGCCGGACAACACCCTGGCCTGGGTGT
GGGTGCGCGGCCTGGACGAGCTGTACGCCGAGTGGTCGGAGGTCGTGTCCACGAACTTCCGGGACGCCTC
CGGGCCGGCCATGACCGAGATCGGCGAGCAGCCGTGGGGGCGGGAGTTCGCCCTGCGCGACCCGGCCGGC
AACTGCGTGCACTTCGTGGCCGAGGAGCAGGACTGACACGTCCGACGGCGGCCCACGGGTCCCAGGCCTC
GGAGATCCGTCCCCCTTTTCCTTTGTCGATATCATGTAATTAGTTATGTCACGCTTACATTCACGCCCTC
CCCCCACATCCGCTCTAACCGAAAAGGAAGGAGTTAGACAACCTGAAGTCTAGGTCCCTATTTATTTTTT
TATAGTTATGTTAGTATTAAGAACGTTATTTATATTTCAAATTTTTCTTTTTTTTCTGTACAGACGCGTG
TACGCATGTAACATTATACTGAAAACCTTGCTTGAGAAGGTTTTGGGACGCTCGAAGGCTTTAATTTGCA
AGCTGGAGACCAACATGTGAGCAAAAGGCCAGCAAAAGGCCAGGAACCGTAAAAAGGCCGCGTTGCTGGC
GTTTTTCCATAGGCTCCGCCCCCCTGACGAGCATCACAAAAATCGACGCTCAAGTCAGAGGTGGCGAAAC
CCGACAGGACTATAAAGATACCAGGCGTTTCCCCCTGGAAGCTCCCTCGTGCGCTCTCCTGTTCCGACCC
TGCCGCTTACCGGATACCTGTCCGCCTTTCTCCCTTCGGGAAGCGTGGCGCTTTCTCAATGCTCACGCTG
TAGGTATCTCAGTTCGGTGTAGGTCGTTCGCTCCAAGCTGGGCTGTGTGCACGAACCCCCCGTTCAGCCC
GACCGCTGCGCCTTATCCGGTAACTATCGTCTTGAGTCCAACCCGGTAAGACACGACTTATCGCCACTGG
CAGCAGCCACTGGTAACAGGATTAGCAGAGCGAGGTATGTAGGCGGTGCTACAGAGTTCTTGAAGTGGTG
GCCTAACTACGGCTACACTAGAAGGACAGTATTTGGTATCTGCGCTCTGCTGAAGCCAGTTACCTTCGGA
AAAAGAGTTGGTAGCTCTTGATCCGGCAAACAAACCACCGCTGGTAGCGGTGGTTTTTTTGTTTGCAAGC
AGCAGATTACGCGCAGAAAAAAAGGATCTCAAGAAGATCCTTTGATCTTTTCTACGGGGTCTGACGCTCA
GTGGAACGAAAACTCACGTTAAGGGATTTTGGTCATGAGATCAGATCTGAGCTCGTTTGGCCGTGGCCGT
GCTCGTCCTCGTCGGCCGGCTTGTCGACGACGGCGGTCTCCGTCGTCAGGATCATCCGGGCCACAAGCTT
GCTGACAGAAGCCTCAAGAAAAAAAAAATTCTTCTTCGACTATGCTGGAGGCAGAGATGATCGAGCCGGT
AGTTAACTATATATAGCTAAATTGGTTCCATCACCTCGAGTCCACACACCATAGCTTCAAAATGTTTCTA
CTCCTTTTTTACTCTTCCAGATTTTCTCGGACTCCGCGCATCGCCGTACCACTTCAAAACACCCAAGCAC
AGCATACTAAATTTCCCCTCTTTCTTCCTCTAGGGTGTCGTTAATTACCCGTACTAAAGGTTTGGAAAAG
AAAAAAGAGACCGCCTCGTTTCTTTTTCTTCGTCGAAAAAGGCAATAAAAATTTTTATCACGTTTCTTTT
TCTTGAAAATTTTTTTTTTGATTTTTTTCTCTTTCGATGACCTCCCATTGATATTTAAGTTAATAAACGG
TCTTCAATTTCTCAAGTTTCAGTTTCATTTTTCTTGTTCTATTACAACTTTTTTTACTTCTTGCTCATTA
GAAAGAAAGCATAGCAATCTAATCTAAGGACTAGTAAAAATGCGCGGAGCTCCTAAGAAAAAGCGCAAAG
TCCGGCCGGCATCTAGACCCGGGGAGCGCCCCTTCCAGTGTCGCATTTGCATGCGGAACTTTTCGCGCCA
GGACAGGCTTGACAGGCATACCCGTACTCATACCGGTGAAAAACCGTTTCAGTGTCGGATCTGTATGCGA
AATTTCTCCCAGAAGGAGCACTTGGCGGGGCATCTACGTACGCACACCGGCGAGAAGCCATTCCAATGCC
GAATATGCATGCGCAACTTCAGTCGCCGCGACAACCTGAACCGGCACCTAAAAACCCACCTGAGGAACAT
ATGCGGCGGAGGCACACCTGCAGCTGCGTCGACTCTAGAGGATCCATCTGCTGGAGACATGAGAGCTGCC
AACCTTTGGCCAAGCCCGCTCATGATCAAACGCTCTAAGAAGAACAGCCTGGCCTTGTCCCTGACGGCCG
ACCAGATGGTCAGTGCCTTGTTGGATGCTGAGCCCCCCATACTCTATTCCGAGTATGATCCTACCAGACC
CTTCAGTGAAGCTTCGATGATGGGCTTACTGACCAACCTGGCAGACAGGGAGCTGGTTCACATGATCAAC
TGGGCGAAGAGGGTGCCAGGCTTTGTGGATTTGACCCTCCATGATCAGGTCCACCTTCTAGAATGTGCCT
GGCTAGAGATCCTGATGATTGGTCTCGTCTGGCGCTCCATGGAGCACCCAGTGAAGCTACTGTTTGCTCC
TAACTTGCTCTTGGACAGGAACCAGGGAAAATGTGTAGAGGGCATGGTGGAGATCTTCGACATGCTGCTG
GCTACATCATCTCGGTTCCGCATGATGAATCTGCAGGGAGAGGAGTTTGTGTGCCTCAAATCTATTATTT
TGCTTAATTCTGGAGTGTACACATTTCTGTCCAGCACCCTGAAGTCTCTGGAAGAGAAGGACCATATCCA
CCGAGTCCTGGACAAGATCACAGACACTTTGATCCACCTGATGGCCAAGGCAGGCCTGACCCTGCAGCAG
CAGCACCAGCGGCTGGCCCAGCTCCTCCTCATCCTCTCCCACATCAGGCACATGAGTAACAAAGGCATGG
AGCATCTGTACAGCATGAAGTGCAAGAACGTGGTGCCCCTCTATGACCTGCTGCTGGAGATGCTGGACGC
CCACCGCCTACATGCGCCCACTAGCCGTGGAGGGGCATCCGTGGAGGAGACGGACCAAAGCCACTTGGCC
ACTGCGGGCTCTACTTCATCGCCTAGGGCCGACGCGCTGGACGATTTCGATCTCGACATGCTGGGTTCTG
ATGCCCTCGATGACTTTGACCTGGATATGTTGGGAAGCGACGCATTGGATGACTTTGATCTGGACATGCT
CGGCTCCGATGCTCTGGACGATTTCGATCTCGATATGTTAATTAACTACCCGTACGACGTTCCGGACTAC
GCTTCTTGAGGTACCATCGGTAGACCGGTCTTGCTAGATTCTAATCAAGAGGATGTCAGAATGCCATTTG
CCTGAGAGATGCAGGCTTCATTTTTGATACTTTTTTATTTGTAACCTATATAGTATAGGATTTTTTTTGT
CATTTTGTTTCTTCTCGTACGAGCTTGCTCCTGATCAGCCTATCTCGCAGCTGATGAATATCTTGTGGTA
GGGGTTTGGGAAAATCATTCGAGTTTGATGTTTTTCTTGGTATTTCCCACTCCTCTTCAGAGTACAGAAG
ATTAAGTGAGAGCTAGCATATCATATAGAAGTCATCGCGGCAGATCAATTCATCAATCGGAGTGAGGATA
TTGCGAGTTTACCACCATCAATCGGAGTGAGGATCTCCAATTGGTGACGGTCCAGTCATCAATCGGAGTG
AGGATTCAGCTGCTTCTCGAGGCCGCACATCAATCGGAGTGAGGATGTACAGGGTGGGCTGTTCCACCAT
CAATCGGAGTGAGGATTTGCGTCAATGGGGCGGAGTTCATCAATCGGAGTGAGGATATCGAAGTCATCGA
GAGCACTCATCAATCGGAGTGAGGATATACTCCACCCATTGACGTCACATCAATCGGAGTGAGGATTGGA
ACCAGAAGGGTCTCTTCATCAATCGGAGTGAGGATACCCTATGGGCGCGCCACCCTATGGCATGCATGTG
CTCTGTATGTATATAAAACTCTTGTTTTCTTCTTTTCTCTAAATATTCTTTCCTTATACATTAGGTCCTT
TGTAGCATAAATTACTATACTTCTATAGACACGCAAACACAAATACACACACTAAATTACCGGATCAATT
CGAAGCTTAAATCGAAACGCGAATTCATGGTGAGCAAGGGCGAGGAGCTGTTCACCGGGGTGGTGCCCAT
CCTGGTCGAGCTGGACGGCGACGTAAACGGCCACAAGTTCAGCGTGTCCGGCGAGGGCGAGGGCGATGCC
ACCTACGGCAAGCTGACCCTGAAGTTCATCTGCACCACCGGCAAGCTGCCCGTGCCCTGGCCCACCCTCG
TGACCACCCTGACCTACGGCGTGCAGTGCTTCAGCCGCTACCCCGACCACATGAAGCAGCACGACTTCTT
CAAGTCCGCCATGCCCGAAGGCTACGTCCAGGAGCGCACCATCTTCTTCAAGGACGACGGCAACTACAAG
ACCCGCGCCGAGGTGAAGTTCGAGGGCGACACCCTGGTGAACCGCATCGAGCTGAAGGGCATCGACTTCA
AGGAGGACGGCAACATCCTGGGGCACAAGCTGGAGTACAACTACAACAGCCACAACGTCTATATCATGGC
CGACAAGCAGAAGAACGGCATCAAGGTGAACTTCAAGATCCGCCACAACATCGAGGACGGCAGCGTGCAG
CTCGCCGACCACTACCAGCAGAACACCCCCATCGGCGACGGCCCCGTGCTGCTGCCCGACAACCACTACC
TGAGCACCCAGAGCGCCCTGAGCAAAGACCCCAACGAGAAGCGCGATCACATGGTCCTGCTGGAGTTCGT
GACCGCCGCCGGGATCACTCTCGGCATGGACGAGCTGTACAAGGCCGCGGCGGCCGCCAGCTTTCTAGAA
CAAAAACTCATCTCAGAAGAGGATCTGAATAGCGCCGTCGACCATCATCATCATCATCATTGACCGGTCT
TGCTAGATTCTAATCAAGAGGATGTCAGAATGCCATTTGCCTGAGAGATGCAGGCTTCATTTTTGATACT
TTTTTATTTGTAACCTATATAGTATAGGATTTTTTTTGTCATTTTGTT
Features (pLannotate 1.2.2; 18 found; start..end, strand, type, name):
    157..568     +  promoter       TEF1 promoter: S. cerevisiae TEF1; promoter for EF-1α
    576..623     +  promoter       EM7 promoter: synthetic bacterial promoter&nbsp
    642..1016    +  CDS            BleoR: antibiotic-binding protein; Sh ble from Streptoalloteichus hindustanus; confers resistance to bleomycin, phleomycin, and Zeocin™
   1082..1329    +  terminator     CYC1 terminator: S. cerevisiae CYC1; transcription terminator for CYC1
   1404..1992    -  rep_origin     ori: high-copy-number ColE1/pMB1/pBR322/pUC origin of replication
   2087..2173    -  CDS            groL1 (fragment): CH601_MYCA1 - Also known as groEL1 From Mycobacterium avium (strain 104).
   2282..2688    +  promoter       TEF1 promoter: S. cerevisiae TEF1; promoter for EF-1α
   3038..3055    -  misc_feature   MCS (fragment): pUC18/19 multiple cloning site
   3060..3942    +  CDS            ERT2 (fragment): mutated ligand-binding domain of the human estrogen receptor (Feil et al., 1997)
   3951..4100    +  CDS            VP64: tetrameric repeat of the minimal activation domain of herpes simplex virus VP16 (Beerli et al., 1998)
   4175..4421    +  terminator     AOX1 terminator: Pichia pastoris AOX1; transcription terminator for AOX1
   4428..4446    +  promoter       CUP1 promoter (fragment): S. cerevisiae CUP1; inducible metallothionein promoter, regulated by Cu2+
   4515..4540    +  CDS            CyPet (fragment): cyan fluorescent protein optimized for FRET with YPet (Nguyen and Daugherty, 2005)
   4635..4657    -  promoter       CMV promoter (fragment): human cytomegalovirus (CMV) immediate early promoter
   4717..4737    -  enhancer       CMV enhancer (fragment): human cytomegalovirus immediate early enhancer; contains an 18-bp deletion relative to the standard CMV enhancer
   4997..5713    +  CDS            EGFP: EGFP is a basic (constitutively fluorescent) green fluorescent protein published in 1996, derived from Aequorea victoria. It is reported to be a rapidly-maturing weak dimer with moderate acid sensitivity.
   5783..5800    +  CDS            capTEV™ (fragment): composite tag for in vivo biotinylation, TEV protease cleavage, and 6xHis tagging
   5824..142     +  terminator     AOX1 terminator (across the origin): Pichia pastoris AOX1; transcription terminator for AOX1
