[The description below was written by a language model from this plasmid's Addgene catalogue record and pLannotate feature annotations shown in this document.]
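Description:
PP259 is a yeast expression plasmid built on the pPICZ A backbone, a vector family designed for Pichia pastoris, as reflected in the two Pichia AOX1 terminators in the feature table. It is propagated in E. coli through a high-copy ColE1/pUC-type origin. Selection in both hosts relies on a single Sh ble (BleoR) gene conferring Zeocin resistance. This gene sits behind tandem S. cerevisiae TEF1 and synthetic bacterial EM7 promoters, so it is expressed in yeast and in bacteria, and it ends with the CYC1 terminator. No yeast replication origin is annotated, consistent with the integrative design of pPICZ vectors, though the record does not say how the plasmid is maintained in yeast.

The payload appears to be a two-part inducible circuit. A second copy of the S. cerevisiae TEF1 promoter (the "scTEF1" of the catalogue entry) drives an open reading frame that includes an ERT2 fragment, the mutated ligand-binding domain of the human estrogen receptor, fused to the VP64 activation domain and followed by an AOX1 terminator. The roughly 350 nt between the promoter and ERT2 is unannotated and presumably encodes a DNA-binding domain, but the record does not identify it. Downstream lies an EGFP coding sequence with its own AOX1 terminator. According to the catalogue it is controlled by a minimal CYC promoter (mCYC), which the annotation software did not call, and any operator sites are likewise unannotated. The short groL1, CUP1, CyPet, CMV and capTEV fragment hits are probably spurious matches, although the capTEV fragment may reflect a His tag. The arrangement suggests that a constitutively produced, hormone-responsive synthetic activator switches on GFP, serving as a reporter for testing promoter combinations in work on programmable biologics production.
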