Addgene plasmid #78961: PP259
Purpose: Promoter: scTEF1, minimal Promoter: mCYC. Figure 4. Expresses GFP.
Depositing lab: Timothy Lu. Depositing organization: Massachusetts Institute of Technology. Publication: Synthetic biology and microbioreactor platforms for programmable production of biologics at the point-of-care. Perez-Pinera P, Han N, Cleto S, Cao J, Purcell O, Shah KA, Lee K, Ram R, Lu TK. Nat Commun. 2016 Jul 29;7:12211. doi: 10.1038/ncomms12211. PubMed 27470089.
Backbone
  Vector backbone: pPICZ A
  Vector type: Yeast Expression
  Selectable markers: Zeocin
Growth in bacteria
  Bacterial resistance: Bleocin (Zeocin), 50 μg/mL
  Growth temperature: 37°C
  Growth strain: DH5alpha
  Copy number: Unknown
Gene/Insert
  Gene/Insert name: GFP
Terms and licenses: Academic/Nonprofit Terms; Industry Terms: Not Available to Industry
How to cite: PP259 was a gift from Timothy Lu (Addgene plasmid # 78961 ; http://n2t.net/addgene:78961 ; RRID:Addgene_78961)
