>Addgene plasmid #78961 | PP259 | addgene partial sequence | sequence record 168284 | pBR322ori-3 5'-tttgtttgcaagcagcagat-3'
GGTCTGACGCTCAGTGGAACGAAAACTCACGTTAAGGGATTTTGGTCATGAGATCAGATCTGAGCTCGTT
TGGCCGTGGCCGTGCTCGTCCTCGTCGGCCGGCTTGTCGACGACGGCGGTCTCCGTCGTCAGGATCATCC
GGGCCACAAGCTTGCTGACAGAAGCCTCAAGAAAAAAAAAATTCTTCTTCGACTATGCTGGAGGCAGAGA
TGATCGAGCCGGTAGTTAACTATATATAGCTAAATTGGTTCCATCACCTCGAGTCCACACACCATAGCTT
CAAAATGTTTCTACTCCTTTTTTACTCTTCCAGATTTTCTCGGACTCCGCGCATCGCCGTACCACTTCAA
AACACCCAAGCACAGCATACTAAATTTCCCCTCTTTCTTCCTCTAGGGTGTCGTTAATTACCCGTACTAA
AGGTTTGGAAAAGAAAAAAGAGACCGCCTCGTTTCTTTTTCTTCGTCGAAAAAGGCAATAAAAATTTTTA
TCACGTTTCTTTTTCTTGAAAATTTTTTTTTTGATTTTTTTCTCTTTCGATGACCTCCCATTGATATTTA
AGTTAATAAACGGTCTTCAATTTCTCAAGTTTCAGTTTCATTTTTCTTGTTCTATTACAACTTTTTTTAC
TTCTTGCTCATTAGAAAGAAAGCATAGCAATCTAATCTAAGGACTAGTAAAAATGCGCGGAGCTCCTAAG
AAAAAGCGCAAAGTCCGGCCGGCATCTAGACCCGGGGAGCGCCCCTTCCAGTGTCGCATTTGCATGCGGA
ACTTTTCGCGCCAGGACAGGCTTGACAGGCATACC
