>Addgene plasmid #78961 | PP259 | addgene partial sequence | sequence record 168286 | EGFP-N 5'-CGTCGCCGTCCAGCTCGACCAG-3'
TGCTCACCATGAATTCGCGTTTCGATTTAAGCTTCGAATTGATCCGGTAATTTAGTGTGTGTATTTGTGT
TTGCGTGTCTATAGAAGTATAGTAATTTATGCTACAAAGGACCTAATGTATAAGGAAAGAATATTTAGAG
AAAAGAAGAAAACAAGAGTTTTATATACATACAGAGCACATGCATGCCATAGGGTGGCGCGCCCATAGGG
TATCCTCACTCCGATTGATGAAGAGACCCTTCTGGTTCCAATCCTCACTCCGATTGATGTGACGTCAATG
GGTGGAGTATATCCTCACTCCGATTGATGAGTGCTCTCGATGACTTCGATATCCTCACTCCGATTGATGA
ACTCCGCCCCATTGACGCAAATCCTCACTCCGATTGATGGTGGAACAGCCCACCCTGTACATCCTCACTC
CGATTGATGTGCGGCCTCGAGAAGCAGCTGAATCCTCACTCCGATTGATGACTGGACCGTCACCAATTGG
AGATCCTCACTCCGATTGATGGTGGTAAACTCGCAATATCCTCACTCCGATTGATGAATTGATCTGCCGC
GATGACTTCTATATGATATGCTAGCTCTCACTTAATCTTCTGTACTCTGAAGAGGAGTGGGAAATACCAA
GAAAAACATCAAACTCGAATGATTTTCCCAAACCCCTACCACAAGATATTCATCAGCTGCGAGATAGGCT
GATCAGGAGCAAGCTCGTACGAGAAGAAACAAAATGACAAAAAAAATCCTATACTATATAGGTTACAAAT
AAAAAAGTATCAAAAATGAAGCCTGCATCTCTCAGGCAAATGGCATTCTGACATCCTCTTGATTAGAATC
TAGCAAGACCGGTCTACCGATGGTACCTCAA
